Addgene plasmid #159666: lenti-25xAARE-minP-EGFP
Purpose: EGFP reporter plasmid containing 25 tandem repeats of the amino acid response element (AARE)
Depositing lab: Seiichi Oyadomari. Depositing organization: Tokushima University. Publication: Cell-based HTS identifies a chemical chaperone for preventing ER protein aggregation and proteotoxicity. Kitakaze K, Taniuchi S, Kawano E, Hamada Y, Miyake M, Oyadomari M, Kojima H, Kosako H, Kuribara T, Yoshida S, Hosoya T, Oyadomari S. Elife. 2019 Dec 17;8. pii: 43302. doi: 10.7554/eLife.43302. PubMed 31843052.
Backbone
  Vector backbone: lentiCas9-Blast
  Backbone manufacturer: Feng Zhang
  Vector type: Mammalian Expression, Lentiviral
Growth in bacteria
  Bacterial resistance: Ampicillin, 100 μg/mL
  Growth temperature: 30°C
  Growth strain: NEB Stable
  Copy number: High Copy
Gene/Insert
  Gene/Insert name: 25xAARE-minP-EGFP
  Species: Synthetic
  Cloning method: Restriction Enzyme; 5′ cloning site NheI (not destroyed); 3′ cloning site EcoRI (destroyed during cloning)
  Sequencing primers: 5′ AATTCTGCAGACAAATGGCAGTA; 3′ CATAGCGTAAAAGGAGCAACA
Terms and licenses: Academic/Nonprofit Terms; Industry Terms: Not Available to Industry
How to cite: lenti-25xAARE-minP-EGFP was a gift from Seiichi Oyadomari (Addgene plasmid # 159666 ; http://n2t.net/addgene:159666 ; RRID:Addgene_159666)
