[The description below was written by a language model from this plasmid's Addgene catalogue record and pLannotate feature annotations shown in this document.]
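Description:
lenti-25xAARE-minP-EGFP is a lentiviral transcriptional reporter built on the lentiCas9-Blast backbone, with the original expression cassette replaced by a synthetic 25xAARE-minP-EGFP insert. It is propagated in E. coli through a high-copy ColE1/pUC-type origin with ampicillin selection (AmpR), and it also carries an f1 origin. A recombination-reduced host strain is recorded for growth, which fits the presence of both LTRs and a long tandem-repeat array. Outside the viral region, an SV40 promoter/origin and a bacterial EM7 promoter drive a BleoR (Sh ble) cassette ending in an SV40 poly(A) signal. No blasticidin resistance gene is annotated despite the backbone name, so no selectable marker appears to lie within the transferred provirus.

The viral portion has a CMV enhancer/promoter fused to a truncated HIV-1 5' LTR to produce the genomic RNA in packaging cells. This is followed by the Ψ packaging signal with a gag fragment, the RRE for Rev-dependent export, and cPPT/CTS. Downstream sit the minimal TATA-box promoter minP, EGFP and WPRE, then a truncated 3' LTR and a bGH poly(A) signal. The 25 tandem amino acid response elements are not annotated as a feature, but presumably occupy the unannotated stretch between cPPT/CTS and minP. Because minP has low basal activity, EGFP output should depend on factors binding the AARE repeats. These elements are generally known to be bound by ATF4 during amino acid limitation and the integrated stress response. The associated publication concerns cell-based high-throughput screening related to ER protein aggregation, which suggests use in stable fluorescent stress-reporter cell lines. The depositor and sequencing-derived records differ slightly in length and start point but show the same feature order.
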