Features (pLannotate 1.2.2; 30 found; start..end, strand, type, name):
     31..83      -  misc_feature   bom (fragment): basis of mobility region from pBR322
    238..617     +  enhancer       CMV enhancer: human cytomegalovirus immediate early enhancer
    618..817     +  promoter       CMV promoter: human cytomegalovirus (CMV) immediate early promoter
    835..1015    +  LTR            5' LTR (truncated): truncated 5' long terminal repeat (LTR) from HIV-1
   1062..1187    +  misc_feature   HIV-1 Ψ: packaging signal of human immunodeficiency virus type 1
   1171..1534    +  CDS            HIV-1 gag (fragment): gag protein from human immunodeficiency virus 1; gag
   1680..1913    +  misc_feature   RRE: The Rev response element (RRE) of HIV-1 allows for Rev-dependent mRNA export from the nucleus to the cytoplasm.
   2290..2390    +  CDS            Rev (fragment): human immunodeficiency virus 1 (HIV-1) Rev protein; rev; enhances nuclear export of unspliced and incompletely spliced viral mRNAs
   2440..2557    +  misc_feature   cPPT/CTS: central polypurine tract and central termination sequence of HIV-1
   3249..3280    +  promoter       minP: minimal TATA-box promoter with low basal activity
   3358..4077    +  CDS            EGFP: the original enhanced GFP (Yang et al., 1996) mammalian codon-optimized
   4085..4105    +  misc_feature   MCS (fragment): pBluescript multiple cloning site
   4108..4696    +  misc_feature   WPRE: woodchuck hepatitis virus posttranscriptional regulatory element
   4633..5214    +  CDS            nef (fragment): NEF_HV1H2 - Experimental evidence at protein level: Swiss-Prot protein existence level 1. Extracellular Nef protein targets CD4(+) T-lymphocytes for apoptosis by interacting with CXCR4 surface receptors. From Human immunodeficiency virus type 1 group M subtype B (isolate HXB2) (HIV-1).
   5221..5401    +  LTR            5' LTR (truncated): truncated 5' long terminal repeat (LTR) from HIV-1
   5433..5657    +  polyA_signal   bGH poly(A) signal: bovine growth hormone polyadenylation signal
   5661..5682    +  promoter       SV40 promoter (fragment): SV40 enhancer and early promoter
   5703..6131    +  rep_origin     f1 ori (sequence partly withheld): f1 bacteriophage origin of replication; arrow indicates direction of (+) strand synthesis
   6145..6474    +  promoter       SV40 promoter: SV40 enhancer and early promoter
   6522..6569    +  promoter       EM7 promoter: synthetic bacterial promoter&nbsp
   6588..6962    +  CDS            BleoR: antibiotic-binding protein; Sh ble from Streptoalloteichus hindustanus; confers resistance to bleomycin, phleomycin, and Zeocin™
   6972..7097    +  CDS            ble (fragment): BLE_KLEPN - Experimental evidence at protein level: Swiss-Prot protein existence level 1. Binding protein with a strong affinity to the bleomycin family of antibiotics. Binds to CL990; an antimitotic-antibiotic compound. From Klebsiella pneumoniae.
   7092..7213    +  polyA_signal   SV40 poly(A) signal: SV40 polyadenylation signal
   7286..7302    -  protein_bind   lac operator: The lac repressor binds to the lac operator to inhibit transcription in E. coli. This inhibition can be relieved by adding lactose or isopropyl-β-D-thiogalactopyranoside (IPTG). lac repressor encoded by lacI
   7310..7340    -  promoter       lac promoter: promoter for the E. coli lac operon
   7355..7376    -  protein_bind   CAP binding site: CAP binding activates transcription in the presence of cAMP. E. coli catabolite activator protein
   7389..7481    -  CDS            lacI (fragment): lac repressor; lacI; The lac repressor binds to the lac operator to inhibit transcription in E. coli. This inhibition can be relieved by adding lactose or isopropyl-β-D-thiogalactopyranoside (IPTG).
   7664..8252    -  rep_origin     ori: high-copy-number ColE1/pMB1/pBR322/pUC origin of replication
   8423..9283    -  CDS            AmpR: β-lactamase; bla; confers resistance to ampicillin, carbenicillin, and related antibiotics
   9284..9388    -  promoter       AmpR promoter: bla
>Addgene plasmid #159666 | lenti-25xAARE-minP-EGFP | depositor full sequence | sequence record 308840 | lenti-25xAARE-minP-EGFP sequence 9416 bps
GTCGACGGATCGGGAGATCTCCCGATCCCCTATGGTGCACTCTCAGTACAATCTGCTCTGATGCCGCATA
GTTAAGCCAGTATCTGCTCCCTGCTTGTGTGTTGGAGGTCGCTGAGTAGTGCGCGAGCAAAATTTAAGCT
ACAACAAGGCAAGGCTTGACCGACAATTGCATGAAGAATCTGCTTAGGGTTAGGCGTTTTGCGCTGCTTC
GCGATGTACGGGCCAGATATACGCGTTGACATTGATTATTGACTAGTTATTAATAGTAATCAATTACGGG
GTCATTAGTTCATAGCCCATATATGGAGTTCCGCGTTACATAACTTACGGTAAATGGCCCGCCTGGCTGA
CCGCCCAACGACCCCCGCCCATTGACGTCAATAATGACGTATGTTCCCATAGTAACGCCAATAGGGACTT
TCCATTGACGTCAATGGGTGGAGTATTTACGGTAAACTGCCCACTTGGCAGTACATCAAGTGTATCATAT
GCCAAGTACGCCCCCTATTGACGTCAATGACGGTAAATGGCCCGCCTGGCATTATGCCCAGTACATGACC
TTATGGGACTTTCCTACTTGGCAGTACATCTACGTATTAGTCATCGCTATTACCATGGTGATGCGGTTTT
GGCAGTACATCAATGGGCGTGGATAGCGGTTTGACTCACGGGGATTTCCAAGTCTCCACCCCATTGACGT
CAATGGGAGTTTGTTTTGGCACCAAAATCAACGGGACTTTCCAAAATGTCGTAACAACTCCGCCCCATTG
ACGCAAATGGGCGGTAGGCGTGTACGGTGGGAGGTCTATATAAGCAGCGCGTTTTGCCTGTACTGGGTCT
CTCTGGTTAGACCAGATCTGAGCCTGGGAGCTCTCTGGCTAACTAGGGAACCCACTGCTTAAGCCTCAAT
AAAGCTTGCCTTGAGTGCTTCAAGTAGTGTGTGCCCGTCTGTTGTGTGACTCTGGTAACTAGAGATCCCT
CAGACCCTTTTAGTCAGTGTGGAAAATCTCTAGCAGTGGCGCCCGAACAGGGACTTGAAAGCGAAAGGGA
AACCAGAGGAGCTCTCTCGACGCAGGACTCGGCTTGCTGAAGCGCGCACGGCAAGAGGCGAGGGGCGGCG
ACTGGTGAGTACGCCAAAAATTTTGACTAGCGGAGGCTAGAAGGAGAGAGATGGGTGCGAGAGCGTCAGT
ATTAAGCGGGGGAGAATTAGATCGCGATGGGAAAAAATTCGGTTAAGGCCAGGGGGAAAGAAAAAATATA
AATTAAAACATATAGTATGGGCAAGCAGGGAGCTAGAACGATTCGCAGTTAATCCTGGCCTGTTAGAAAC
ATCAGAAGGCTGTAGACAAATACTGGGACAGCTACAACCATCCCTTCAGACAGGATCAGAAGAACTTAGA
TCATTATATAATACAGTAGCAACCCTCTATTGTGTGCATCAAAGGATAGAGATAAAAGACACCAAGGAAG
CTTTAGACAAGATAGAGGAAGAGCAAAACAAAAGTAAGACCACCGCACAGCAAGCGGCCGCTGATCTTCA
GACCTGGAGGAGGAGATATGAGGGACAATTGGAGAAGTGAATTATATAAATATAAAGTAGTAAAAATTGA
ACCATTAGGAGTAGCACCCACCAAGGCAAAGAGAAGAGTGGTGCAGAGAGAAAAAAGAGCAGTGGGAATA
GGAGCTTTGTTCCTTGGGTTCTTGGGAGCAGCAGGAAGCACTATGGGCGCAGCGTCAATGACGCTGACGG
TACAGGCCAGACAATTATTGTCTGGTATAGTGCAGCAGCAGAACAATTTGCTGAGGGCTATTGAGGCGCA
ACAGCATCTGTTGCAACTCACAGTCTGGGGCATCAAGCAGCTCCAGGCAAGAATCCTGGCTGTGGAAAGA
TACCTAAAGGATCAACAGCTCCTGGGGATTTGGGGTTGCTCTGGAAAACTCATTTGCACCACTGCTGTGC
CTTGGAATGCTAGTTGGAGTAATAAATCTCTGGAACAGATTTGGAATCACACGACCTGGATGGAGTGGGA
CAGAGAAATTAACAATTACACAAGCTTAATACACTCCTTAATTGAAGAATCGCAAAACCAGCAAGAAAAG
AATGAACAAGAATTATTGGAATTAGATAAATGGGCAAGTTTGTGGAATTGGTTTAACATAACAAATTGGC
TGTGGTATATAAAATTATTCATAATGATAGTAGGAGGCTTGGTAGGTTTAAGAATAGTTTTTGCTGTACT
TTCTATAGTGAATAGAGTTAGGCAGGGATATTCACCATTATCGTTTCAGACCCACCTCCCAACCCCGAGG
GGACCCGACAGGCCCGAAGGAATAGAAGAAGAAGGTGGAGAGAGAGACAGAGACAGATCCATTCGATTAG
TGAACGGATCGGCACTGCGTGCGCCAATTCTGCAGACAAATGGCAGTATTCATCCACAATTTTAAAAGAA
AAGGGGGGATTGGGGGGTACAGTGCAGGGGAAAGAATAGTAGACATAATAGCAACAGACATACAAACTAA
AGAATTACAAAAACAAATTACAAAAATTCAAAATTTTCGGGTTTATTACAGGGACAGCAGAGATCCAGTT
TGGTTAATTAGCTAGCCTCTAACATTGCATCATCCCCGCTCTAAACATTGCATCATCCCCGCGTATAACA
TTGCATCATCCCCGCGAGGAACATTGCATCATCCCCGCCGACAACATTGCATCATCCCCGCTACATCAGC
TCTAACATTGCATCATCCCCGCTCTAAACATTGCATCATCCCCGCGTATAACATTGCATCATCCCCGCGA
GGAACATTGCATCATCCCCGCCGACAACATTGCATCATCCCCGCTACAACTCCTCTAACATTGCATCATC
CCCGCTCTAAACATTGCATCATCCCCGCGTATAACATTGCATCATCCCCGCGAGGAACATTGCATCATCC
CCGCCGACAACATTGCATCATCCCCGCTACAGTCTCTCTAACATTGCATCATCCCCGCTCTAAACATTGC
ATCATCCCCGCGTATAACATTGCATCATCCCCGCGAGGAACATTGCATCATCCCCGCCGACAACATTGCA
TCATCCCCGCTACAACGACTCTAACATTGCATCATCCCCGCTCTAAACATTGCATCATCCCCGCGTATAA
CATTGCATCATCCCCGCGAGGAACATTGCATCATCCCCGCCGACAACATTGCATCATCCCCGCTACAAGA
TCTGGCCTCGGCGGCCAAGCTTAGACACTAGAGGGTATATAATGGAAGCTCGACTTCCAGCTTGGCAATC
CGGTACTGTTGGTAAAGCCACCATGGAAGATGCCAAAAACATTAAGAAGGATCCACCGGTCGCCACCATG
GTGAGCAAGGGCGAGGAGCTGTTCACCGGGGTGGTGCCCATCCTGGTCGAGCTGGACGGCGACGTAAACG
GCCACAAGTTCAGCGTGTCCGGCGAGGGCGAGGGCGATGCCACCTACGGCAAGCTGACCCTGAAGTTCAT
CTGCACCACCGGCAAGCTGCCCGTGCCCTGGCCCACCCTCGTGACCACCCTGACCTACGGCGTGCAGTGC
TTCAGCCGCTACCCCGACCACATGAAGCAGCACGACTTCTTCAAGTCCGCCATGCCCGAAGGCTACGTCC
AGGAGCGCACCATCTTCTTCAAGGACGACGGCAACTACAAGACCCGCGCCGAGGTGAAGTTCGAGGGCGA
CACCCTGGTGAACCGCATCGAGCTGAAGGGCATCGACTTCAAGGAGGACGGCAACATCCTGGGGCACAAG
CTGGAGTACAACTACAACAGCCACAACGTCTATATCATGGCCGACAAGCAGAAGAACGGCATCAAGGTGA
ACTTCAAGATCCGCCACAACATCGAGGACGGCAGCGTGCAGCTCGCCGACCACTACCAGCAGAACACCCC
CATCGGCGACGGCCCCGTGCTGCTGCCCGACAACCACTACCTGAGCACCCAGTCCGCCCTGAGCAAAGAC
CCCAACGAGAAGCGCGATCACATGGTCCTGCTGGAGTTCGTGACCGCCGCCGGGATCACTCTCGGCATGG
ACGAGCTGTACAAGTAAAGCGGCCAATTCGATATCAAGCTTATCGGTAATCAACCTCTGGATTACAAAAT
TTGTGAAAGATTGACTGGTATTCTTAACTATGTTGCTCCTTTTACGCTATGTGGATACGCTGCTTTAATG
CCTTTGTATCATGCTATTGCTTCCCGTATGGCTTTCATTTTCTCCTCCTTGTATAAATCCTGGTTGCTGT
CTCTTTATGAGGAGTTGTGGCCCGTTGTCAGGCAACGTGGCGTGGTGTGCACTGTGTTTGCTGACGCAAC
CCCCACTGGTTGGGGCATTGCCACCACCTGTCAGCTCCTTTCCGGGACTTTCGCTTTCCCCCTCCCTATT
GCCACGGCGGAACTCATCGCCGCCTGCCTTGCCCGCTGCTGGACAGGGGCTCGGCTGTTGGGCACTGACA
ATTCCGTGGTGTTGTCGGGGAAATCATCGTCCTTTCCTTGGCTGCTCGCCTGTGTTGCCACCTGGATTCT
GCGCGGGACGTCCTTCTGCTACGTCCCTTCGGCCCTCAATCCAGCGGACCTTCCTTCCCGCGGCCTGCTG
CCGGCTCTGCGGCCTCTTCCGCGTCTTCGCCTTCGCCCTCAGACGAGTCGGATCTCCCTTTGGGCCGCCT
CCCCGCATCGATACCGTCGACCTCGAGACCTAGAAAAACATGGAGCAATCACAAGTAGCAATACAGCAGC
TACCAATGCTGATTGTGCCTGGCTAGAAGCACAAGAGGAGGAGGAGGTGGGTTTTCCAGTCACACCTCAG
GTACCTTTAAGACCAATGACTTACAAGGCAGCTGTAGATCTTAGCCACTTTTTAAAAGAAAAGGGGGGAC
TGGAAGGGCTAATTCACTCCCAACGAAGACAAGATATCCTTGATCTGTGGATCTACCACACACAAGGCTA
CTTCCCTGATTGGCAGAACTACACACCAGGGCCAGGGATCAGATATCCACTGACCTTTGGATGGTGCTAC
AAGCTAGTACCAGTTGAGCAAGAGAAGGTAGAAGAAGCCAATGAAGGAGAGAACACCCGCTTGTTACACC
CTGTGAGCCTGCATGGGATGGATGACCCGGAGAGAGAAGTATTAGAGTGGAGGTTTGACAGCCGCCTAGC
ATTTCATCACATGGCCCGAGAGCTGCATCCGGACTGTACTGGGTCTCTCTGGTTAGACCAGATCTGAGCC
TGGGAGCTCTCTGGCTAACTAGGGAACCCACTGCTTAAGCCTCAATAAAGCTTGCCTTGAGTGCTTCAAG
TAGTGTGTGCCCGTCTGTTGTGTGACTCTGGTAACTAGAGATCCCTCAGACCCTTTTAGTCAGTGTGGAA
AATCTCTAGCAGGGCCCGTTTAAACCCGCTGATCAGCCTCGACTGTGCCTTCTAGTTGCCAGCCATCTGT
TGTTTGCCCCTCCCCCGTGCCTTCCTTGACCCTGGAAGGTGCCACTCCCACTGTCCTTTCCTAATAAAAT
GAGGAAATTGCATCGCATTGTCTGAGTAGGTGTCATTCTATTCTGGGGGGTGGGGTGGGGCAGGACAGCA
AGGGGGAGGATTGGGAAGACAATAGCAGGCATGCTGGGGATGCGGTGGGCTCTATGGCTTCTGAGGCGGA
AAGAACCAGCTGGGGCTCTAGGGGGTATCCCC
[124 nt withheld, positions 5703-5826]
C
[91 nt withheld, positions 5828-5918]
A
[49 nt withheld, positions 5920-5968]
CCTTTGACGTTGGAGTCCACGTTCTTT
[37 nt withheld, positions 5996-6032]
ACCCTATCTCGGTCTATTCTTTTGATTTATAAGGGATTTTGCCGATTTCGGCCTATTGGTTAAAAAATGA
GCTGATTTAACAAAAATTTAACGCGAATTAATTCTGTGGAATGTGTGTCAGTTAGGGTGTGGAAAGTCCC
CAGGCTCCCCAGCAGGCAGAAGTATGCAAAGCATGCATCTCAATTAGTCAGCAACCAGGTGTGGAAAGTC
CCCAGGCTCCCCAGCAGGCAGAAGTATGCAAAGCATGCATCTCAATTAGTCAGCAACCATAGTCCCGCCC
CTAACTCCGCCCATCCCGCCCCTAACTCCGCCCAGTTCCGCCCATTCTCCGCCCCATGGCTGACTAATTT
TTTTTATTTATGCAGAGGCCGAGGCCGCCTCTGCCTCTGAGCTATTCCAGAAGTAGTGAGGAGGCTTTTT
TGGAGGCCTAGGCTTTTGCAAAAAGCTCCCGGGAGCTTGTATATCCATTTTCGGATCTGATCAGCACGTG
TTGACAATTAATCATCGGCATAGTATATCGGCATAGTATAATACGACAAGGTGAGGAACTAAACCATGGC
CAAGTTGACCAGTGCCGTTCCGGTGCTCACCGCGCGCGACGTCGCCGGAGCGGTCGAGTTCTGGACCGAC
CGGCTCGGGTTCTCCCGGGACTTCGTGGAGGACGACTTCGCCGGTGTGGTCCGGGACGACGTGACCCTGT
TCATCAGCGCGGTCCAGGACCAGGTGGTGCCGGACAACACCCTGGCCTGGGTGTGGGTGCGCGGCCTGGA
CGAGCTGTACGCCGAGTGGTCGGAGGTCGTGTCCACGAACTTCCGGGACGCCTCCGGGCCGGCCATGACC
GAGATCGGCGAGCAGCCGTGGGGGCGGGAGTTCGCCCTGCGCGACCCGGCCGGCAACTGCGTGCACTTCG
TGGCCGAGGAGCAGGACTGACACGTGCTACGAGATTTCGATTCCACCGCCGCCTTCTATGAAAGGTTGGG
CTTCGGAATCGTTTTCCGGGACGCCGGCTGGATGATCCTCCAGCGCGGGGATCTCATGCTGGAGTTCTTC
GCCCACCCCAACTTGTTTATTGCAGCTTATAATGGTTACAAATAAAGCAATAGCATCACAAATTTCACAA
ATAAAGCATTTTTTTCACTGCATTCTAGTTGTGGTTTGTCCAAACTCATCAATGTATCTTATCATGTCTG
TATACCGTCGACCTCTAGCTAGAGCTTGGCGTAATCATGGTCATAGCTGTTTCCTGTGTGAAATTGTTAT
CCGCTCACAATTCCACACAACATACGAGCCGGAAGCATAAAGTGTAAAGCCTGGGGTGCCTAATGAGTGA
GCTAACTCACATTAATTGCGTTGCGCTCACTGCCCGCTTTCCAGTCGGGAAACCTGTCGTGCCAGCTGCA
TTAATGAATCGGCCAACGCGCGGGGAGAGGCGGTTTGCGTATTGGGCGCTCTTCCGCTTCCTCGCTCACT
GACTCGCTGCGCTCGGTCGTTCGGCTGCGGCGAGCGGTATCAGCTCACTCAAAGGCGGTAATACGGTTAT
CCACAGAATCAGGGGATAACGCAGGAAAGAACATGTGAGCAAAAGGCCAGCAAAAGGCCAGGAACCGTAA
AAAGGCCGCGTTGCTGGCGTTTTTCCATAGGCTCCGCCCCCCTGACGAGCATCACAAAAATCGACGCTCA
AGTCAGAGGTGGCGAAACCCGACAGGACTATAAAGATACCAGGCGTTTCCCCCTGGAAGCTCCCTCGTGC
GCTCTCCTGTTCCGACCCTGCCGCTTACCGGATACCTGTCCGCCTTTCTCCCTTCGGGAAGCGTGGCGCT
TTCTCATAGCTCACGCTGTAGGTATCTCAGTTCGGTGTAGGTCGTTCGCTCCAAGCTGGGCTGTGTGCAC
GAACCCCCCGTTCAGCCCGACCGCTGCGCCTTATCCGGTAACTATCGTCTTGAGTCCAACCCGGTAAGAC
ACGACTTATCGCCACTGGCAGCAGCCACTGGTAACAGGATTAGCAGAGCGAGGTATGTAGGCGGTGCTAC
AGAGTTCTTGAAGTGGTGGCCTAACTACGGCTACACTAGAAGAACAGTATTTGGTATCTGCGCTCTGCTG
AAGCCAGTTACCTTCGGAAAAAGAGTTGGTAGCTCTTGATCCGGCAAACAAACCACCGCTGGTAGCGGTG
GTTTTTTTGTTTGCAAGCAGCAGATTACGCGCAGAAAAAAAGGATCTCAAGAAGATCCTTTGATCTTTTC
TACGGGGTCTGACGCTCAGTGGAACGAAAACTCACGTTAAGGGATTTTGGTCATGAGATTATCAAAAAGG
ATCTTCACCTAGATCCTTTTAAATTAAAAATGAAGTTTTAAATCAATCTAAAGTATATATGAGTAAACTT
GGTCTGACAGTTACCAATGCTTAATCAGTGAGGCACCTATCTCAGCGATCTGTCTATTTCGTTCATCCAT
AGTTGCCTGACTCCCCGTCGTGTAGATAACTACGATACGGGAGGGCTTACCATCTGGCCCCAGTGCTGCA
ATGATACCGCGAGACCCACGCTCACCGGCTCCAGATTTATCAGCAATAAACCAGCCAGCCGGAAGGGCCG
AGCGCAGAAGTGGTCCTGCAACTTTATCCGCCTCCATCCAGTCTATTAATTGTTGCCGGGAAGCTAGAGT
AAGTAGTTCGCCAGTTAATAGTTTGCGCAACGTTGTTGCCATTGCTACAGGCATCGTGGTGTCACGCTCG
TCGTTTGGTATGGCTTCATTCAGCTCCGGTTCCCAACGATCAAGGCGAGTTACATGATCCCCCATGTTGT
GCAAAAAAGCGGTTAGCTCCTTCGGTCCTCCGATCGTTGTCAGAAGTAAGTTGGCCGCAGTGTTATCACT
CATGGTTATGGCAGCACTGCATAATTCTCTTACTGTCATGCCATCCGTAAGATGCTTTTCTGTGACTGGT
GAGTACTCAACCAAGTCATTCTGAGAATAGTGTATGCGGCGACCGAGTTGCTCTTGCCCGGCGTCAATAC
GGGATAATACCGCGCCACATAGCAGAACTTTAAAAGTGCTCATCATTGGAAAACGTTCTTCGGGGCGAAA
ACTCTCAAGGATCTTACCGCTGTTGAGATCCAGTTCGATGTAACCCACTCGTGCACCCAACTGATCTTCA
GCATCTTTTACTTTCACCAGCGTTTCTGGGTGAGCAAAAACAGGAAGGCAAAATGCCGCAAAAAAGGGAA
TAAGGGCGACACGGAAATGTTGAATACTCATACTCTTCCTTTTTCAATATTATTGAAGCATTTATCAGGG
TTATTGTCTCATGAGCGGATACATATTTGAATGTATTTAGAAAAATAAACAAATAGGGGTTCCGCGCACA
TTTCCCCGAAAAGTGCCACCTGAC
