Features (pLannotate 1.2.2; 32 found; start..end, strand, type, name):
      1..380     +  enhancer       CMV enhancer: human cytomegalovirus immediate early enhancer
    381..580     +  promoter       CMV promoter: human cytomegalovirus (CMV) immediate early promoter
    598..778     +  LTR            5' LTR (truncated): truncated 5' long terminal repeat (LTR) from HIV-1
    825..950     +  misc_feature   HIV-1 Ψ: packaging signal of human immunodeficiency virus type 1
    934..1297    +  CDS            HIV-1 gag (fragment): gag protein from human immunodeficiency virus 1; gag
   1443..1676    +  misc_feature   RRE: The Rev response element (RRE) of HIV-1 allows for Rev-dependent mRNA export from the nucleus to the cytoplasm.
   2053..2153    +  CDS            Rev (fragment): human immunodeficiency virus 1 (HIV-1) Rev protein; rev; enhances nuclear export of unspliced and incompletely spliced viral mRNAs
   2203..2320    +  misc_feature   cPPT/CTS: central polypurine tract and central termination sequence of HIV-1
   3012..3043    +  promoter       minP: minimal TATA-box promoter with low basal activity
   3121..3840    +  CDS            EGFP: the original enhanced GFP (Yang et al., 1996) mammalian codon-optimized
   3848..3868    +  misc_feature   MCS (fragment): pBluescript multiple cloning site
   3871..4459    +  misc_feature   WPRE: woodchuck hepatitis virus posttranscriptional regulatory element
   4396..4977    +  CDS            nef (fragment): NEF_HV1H2 - Experimental evidence at protein level: Swiss-Prot protein existence level 1. Extracellular Nef protein targets CD4(+) T-lymphocytes for apoptosis by interacting with CXCR4 surface receptors. From Human immunodeficiency virus type 1 group M subtype B (isolate HXB2) (HIV-1).
   4984..5164    +  LTR            5' LTR (truncated): truncated 5' long terminal repeat (LTR) from HIV-1
   5196..5420    +  polyA_signal   bGH poly(A) signal: bovine growth hormone polyadenylation signal
   5424..5445    +  promoter       SV40 promoter (fragment): SV40 enhancer and early promoter
   5466..5894    +  rep_origin     f1 ori (sequence partly withheld): f1 bacteriophage origin of replication; arrow indicates direction of (+) strand synthesis
   5921..5992    +  promoter       SV40 promoter (fragment): SV40 enhancer and early promoter
   5993..6064    +  promoter       SV40 promoter (fragment): SV40 enhancer and early promoter
   6068..6202    +  rep_origin     SV40 ori: SV40 origin of replication
   6264..6311    +  promoter       EM7 promoter: synthetic bacterial promoter&nbsp
   6330..6704    +  CDS            BleoR: antibiotic-binding protein; Sh ble from Streptoalloteichus hindustanus; confers resistance to bleomycin, phleomycin, and Zeocin™
   6714..6839    +  CDS            ble (fragment): BLE_KLEPN - Experimental evidence at protein level: Swiss-Prot protein existence level 1. Binding protein with a strong affinity to the bleomycin family of antibiotics. Binds to CL990; an antimitotic-antibiotic compound. From Klebsiella pneumoniae.
   6834..6955    +  polyA_signal   SV40 poly(A) signal: SV40 polyadenylation signal
   7028..7044    -  protein_bind   lac operator: The lac repressor binds to the lac operator to inhibit transcription in E. coli. This inhibition can be relieved by adding lactose or isopropyl-β-D-thiogalactopyranoside (IPTG). lac repressor encoded by lacI
   7052..7082    -  promoter       lac promoter: promoter for the E. coli lac operon
   7097..7118    -  protein_bind   CAP binding site: CAP binding activates transcription in the presence of cAMP. E. coli catabolite activator protein
   7131..7223    -  CDS            lacI (fragment): lac repressor; lacI; The lac repressor binds to the lac operator to inhibit transcription in E. coli. This inhibition can be relieved by adding lactose or isopropyl-β-D-thiogalactopyranoside (IPTG).
   7406..7994    -  rep_origin     ori: high-copy-number ColE1/pMB1/pBR322/pUC origin of replication
   8165..9025    -  CDS            AmpR: β-lactamase; bla; confers resistance to ampicillin, carbenicillin, and related antibiotics
   9026..9130    -  promoter       AmpR promoter: bla
   9189..9241    -  misc_feature   bom (fragment): basis of mobility region from pBR322
>Addgene plasmid #159666 | lenti-25xAARE-minP-EGFP | addgene full sequence | sequence record 320860 | Addgene NGS Result
GACATTGATTATTGACTAGTTATTAATAGTAATCAATTACGGGGTCATTAGTTCATAGCCCATATATGGA
GTTCCGCGTTACATAACTTACGGTAAATGGCCCGCCTGGCTGACCGCCCAACGACCCCCGCCCATTGACG
TCAATAATGACGTATGTTCCCATAGTAACGCCAATAGGGACTTTCCATTGACGTCAATGGGTGGAGTATT
TACGGTAAACTGCCCACTTGGCAGTACATCAAGTGTATCATATGCCAAGTACGCCCCCTATTGACGTCAA
TGACGGTAAATGGCCCGCCTGGCATTATGCCCAGTACATGACCTTATGGGACTTTCCTACTTGGCAGTAC
ATCTACGTATTAGTCATCGCTATTACCATGGTGATGCGGTTTTGGCAGTACATCAATGGGCGTGGATAGC
GGTTTGACTCACGGGGATTTCCAAGTCTCCACCCCATTGACGTCAATGGGAGTTTGTTTTGGCACCAAAA
TCAACGGGACTTTCCAAAATGTCGTAACAACTCCGCCCCATTGACGCAAATGGGCGGTAGGCGTGTACGG
TGGGAGGTCTATATAAGCAGCGCGTTTTGCCTGTACTGGGTCTCTCTGGTTAGACCAGATCTGAGCCTGG
GAGCTCTCTGGCTAACTAGGGAACCCACTGCTTAAGCCTCAATAAAGCTTGCCTTGAGTGCTTCAAGTAG
TGTGTGCCCGTCTGTTGTGTGACTCTGGTAACTAGAGATCCCTCAGACCCTTTTAGTCAGTGTGGAAAAT
CTCTAGCAGTGGCGCCCGAACAGGGACTTGAAAGCGAAAGGGAAACCAGAGGAGCTCTCTCGACGCAGGA
CTCGGCTTGCTGAAGCGCGCACGGCAAGAGGCGAGGGGCGGCGACTGGTGAGTACGCCAAAAATTTTGAC
TAGCGGAGGCTAGAAGGAGAGAGATGGGTGCGAGAGCGTCAGTATTAAGCGGGGGAGAATTAGATCGCGA
TGGGAAAAAATTCGGTTAAGGCCAGGGGGAAAGAAAAAATATAAATTAAAACATATAGTATGGGCAAGCA
GGGAGCTAGAACGATTCGCAGTTAATCCTGGCCTGTTAGAAACATCAGAAGGCTGTAGACAAATACTGGG
ACAGCTACAACCATCCCTTCAGACAGGATCAGAAGAACTTAGATCATTATATAATACAGTAGCAACCCTC
TATTGTGTGCATCAAAGGATAGAGATAAAAGACACCAAGGAAGCTTTAGACAAGATAGAGGAAGAGCAAA
ACAAAAGTAAGACCACCGCACAGCAAGCGGCCGCTGATCTTCAGACCTGGAGGAGGAGATATGAGGGACA
ATTGGAGAAGTGAATTATATAAATATAAAGTAGTAAAAATTGAACCATTAGGAGTAGCACCCACCAAGGC
AAAGAGAAGAGTGGTGCAGAGAGAAAAAAGAGCAGTGGGAATAGGAGCTTTGTTCCTTGGGTTCTTGGGA
GCAGCAGGAAGCACTATGGGCGCAGCGTCAATGACGCTGACGGTACAGGCCAGACAATTATTGTCTGGTA
TAGTGCAGCAGCAGAACAATTTGCTGAGGGCTATTGAGGCGCAACAGCATCTGTTGCAACTCACAGTCTG
GGGCATCAAGCAGCTCCAGGCAAGAATCCTGGCTGTGGAAAGATACCTAAAGGATCAACAGCTCCTGGGG
ATTTGGGGTTGCTCTGGAAAACTCATTTGCACCACTGCTGTGCCTTGGAATGCTAGTTGGAGTAATAAAT
CTCTGGAACAGATTTGGAATCACACGACCTGGATGGAGTGGGACAGAGAAATTAACAATTACACAAGCTT
AATACACTCCTTAATTGAAGAATCGCAAAACCAGCAAGAAAAGAATGAACAAGAATTATTGGAATTAGAT
AAATGGGCAAGTTTGTGGAATTGGTTTAACATAACAAATTGGCTGTGGTATATAAAATTATTCATAATGA
TAGTAGGAGGCTTGGTAGGTTTAAGAATAGTTTTTGCTGTACTTTCTATAGTGAATAGAGTTAGGCAGGG
ATATTCACCATTATCGTTTCAGACCCACCTCCCAACCCCGAGGGGACCCGACAGGCCCGAAGGAATAGAA
GAAGAAGGTGGAGAGAGAGACAGAGACAGATCCATTCGATTAGTGAACGGATCGGCACTGCGTGCGCCAA
TTCTGCAGACAAATGGCAGTATTCATCCACAATTTTAAAAGAAAAGGGGGGATTGGGGGGTACAGTGCAG
GGGAAAGAATAGTAGACATAATAGCAACAGACATACAAACTAAAGAATTACAAAAACAAATTACAAAAAT
TCAAAATTTTCGGGTTTATTACAGGGACAGCAGAGATCCAGTTTGGTTAATTAGCTAGCCTCTAACATTG
CATCATCCCCGCTCTAAACATTGCATCATCCCCGCGTATAACATTGCATCATCCCCGCGAGGAACATTGC
ATCATCCCCGCCGACAACATTGCATCATCCCCGCTACATCAGCTCTAACATTGCATCATCCCCGCTCTAA
ACATTGCATCATCCCCGCGTATAACATTGCATCATCCCCGCGAGGAACATTGCATCATCCCCGCCGACAA
CATTGCATCATCCCCGCTACAACTCCTCTAACATTGCATCATCCCCGCTCTAAACATTGCATCATCCCCG
CGTATAACATTGCATCATCCCCGCGAGGAACATTGCATCATCCCCGCCGACAACATTGCATCATCCCCGC
TACAGTCTCTCTAACATTGCATCATCCCCGCTCTAAACATTGCATCATCCCCGCGTATAACATTGCATCA
TCCCCGCGAGGAACATTGCATCATCCCCGCCGACAACATTGCATCATCCCCGCTACAACGACTCTAACAT
TGCATCATCCCCGCTCTAAACATTGCATCATCCCCGCGTATAACATTGCATCATCCCCGCGAGGAACATT
GCATCATCCCCGCCGACAACATTGCATCATCCCCGCTACAAGATCTGGCCTCGGCGGCCAAGCTTAGACA
CTAGAGGGTATATAATGGAAGCTCGACTTCCAGCTTGGCAATCCGGTACTGTTGGTAAAGCCACCATGGA
AGATGCCAAAAACATTAAGAAGGATCCACCGGTCGCCACCATGGTGAGCAAGGGCGAGGAGCTGTTCACC
GGGGTGGTGCCCATCCTGGTCGAGCTGGACGGCGACGTAAACGGCCACAAGTTCAGCGTGTCCGGCGAGG
GCGAGGGCGATGCCACCTACGGCAAGCTGACCCTGAAGTTCATCTGCACCACCGGCAAGCTGCCCGTGCC
CTGGCCCACCCTCGTGACCACCCTGACCTACGGCGTGCAGTGCTTCAGCCGCTACCCCGACCACATGAAG
CAGCACGACTTCTTCAAGTCCGCCATGCCCGAAGGCTACGTCCAGGAGCGCACCATCTTCTTCAAGGACG
ACGGCAACTACAAGACCCGCGCCGAGGTGAAGTTCGAGGGCGACACCCTGGTGAACCGCATCGAGCTGAA
GGGCATCGACTTCAAGGAGGACGGCAACATCCTGGGGCACAAGCTGGAGTACAACTACAACAGCCACAAC
GTCTATATCATGGCCGACAAGCAGAAGAACGGCATCAAGGTGAACTTCAAGATCCGCCACAACATCGAGG
ACGGCAGCGTGCAGCTCGCCGACCACTACCAGCAGAACACCCCCATCGGCGACGGCCCCGTGCTGCTGCC
CGACAACCACTACCTGAGCACCCAGTCCGCCCTGAGCAAAGACCCCAACGAGAAGCGCGATCACATGGTC
CTGCTGGAGTTCGTGACCGCCGCCGGGATCACTCTCGGCATGGACGAGCTGTACAAGTAAAGCGGCCAAT
TCGATATCAAGCTTATCGGTAATCAACCTCTGGATTACAAAATTTGTGAAAGATTGACTGGTATTCTTAA
CTATGTTGCTCCTTTTACGCTATGTGGATACGCTGCTTTAATGCCTTTGTATCATGCTATTGCTTCCCGT
ATGGCTTTCATTTTCTCCTCCTTGTATAAATCCTGGTTGCTGTCTCTTTATGAGGAGTTGTGGCCCGTTG
TCAGGCAACGTGGCGTGGTGTGCACTGTGTTTGCTGACGCAACCCCCACTGGTTGGGGCATTGCCACCAC
CTGTCAGCTCCTTTCCGGGACTTTCGCTTTCCCCCTCCCTATTGCCACGGCGGAACTCATCGCCGCCTGC
CTTGCCCGCTGCTGGACAGGGGCTCGGCTGTTGGGCACTGACAATTCCGTGGTGTTGTCGGGGAAATCAT
CGTCCTTTCCTTGGCTGCTCGCCTGTGTTGCCACCTGGATTCTGCGCGGGACGTCCTTCTGCTACGTCCC
TTCGGCCCTCAATCCAGCGGACCTTCCTTCCCGCGGCCTGCTGCCGGCTCTGCGGCCTCTTCCGCGTCTT
CGCCTTCGCCCTCAGACGAGTCGGATCTCCCTTTGGGCCGCCTCCCCGCATCGATACCGTCGACCTCGAG
ACCTAGAAAAACATGGAGCAATCACAAGTAGCAATACAGCAGCTACCAATGCTGATTGTGCCTGGCTAGA
AGCACAAGAGGAGGAGGAGGTGGGTTTTCCAGTCACACCTCAGGTACCTTTAAGACCAATGACTTACAAG
GCAGCTGTAGATCTTAGCCACTTTTTAAAAGAAAAGGGGGGACTGGAAGGGCTAATTCACTCCCAACGAA
GACAAGATATCCTTGATCTGTGGATCTACCACACACAAGGCTACTTCCCTGATTGGCAGAACTACACACC
AGGGCCAGGGATCAGATATCCACTGACCTTTGGATGGTGCTACAAGCTAGTACCAGTTGAGCAAGAGAAG
GTAGAAGAAGCCAATGAAGGAGAGAACACCCGCTTGTTACACCCTGTGAGCCTGCATGGGATGGATGACC
CGGAGAGAGAAGTATTAGAGTGGAGGTTTGACAGCCGCCTAGCATTTCATCACATGGCCCGAGAGCTGCA
TCCGGACTGTACTGGGTCTCTCTGGTTAGACCAGATCTGAGCCTGGGAGCTCTCTGGCTAACTAGGGAAC
CCACTGCTTAAGCCTCAATAAAGCTTGCCTTGAGTGCTTCAAGTAGTGTGTGCCCGTCTGTTGTGTGACT
CTGGTAACTAGAGATCCCTCAGACCCTTTTAGTCAGTGTGGAAAATCTCTAGCAGGGCCCGTTTAAACCC
GCTGATCAGCCTCGACTGTGCCTTCTAGTTGCCAGCCATCTGTTGTTTGCCCCTCCCCCGTGCCTTCCTT
GACCCTGGAAGGTGCCACTCCCACTGTCCTTTCCTAATAAAATGAGGAAATTGCATCGCATTGTCTGAGT
AGGTGTCATTCTATTCTGGGGGGTGGGGTGGGGCAGGACAGCAAGGGGGAGGATTGGGAAGACAATAGCA
GGCATGCTGGGGATGCGGTGGGCTCTATGGCTTCTGAGGCGGAAAGAACCAGCTGGGGCTCTAGGGGGTA
TCCCC
[124 nt withheld, positions 5466-5589]
C
[91 nt withheld, positions 5591-5681]
A
[49 nt withheld, positions 5683-5731]
CCTTTGACGTTGGAGTCCACGTTCTTT
[37 nt withheld, positions 5759-5795]
ACCCTATCTCGGTCTATTCTTTTGATTTATAAGGGATTTTGCCGATTTCGGCCTATTGGTTAAAAAATGA
GCTGATTTAACAAAAATTTAACGCGAATTAATTCTGTGGAATGTGTGTCAGTTAGGGTGTGGAAAGTCCC
CAGGCTCCCCAGCAGGCAGAAGTATGCAAAGCATGCATCTCAATTAGTCAGCAACCAGGTGTGGAAAGTC
CCCAGGCTCCCCAGCAGGCAGAAGTATGCAAAGCATGCATCTCAATTAGTCAGCAACCATAGTCCCGCCC
CTAACTCCGCCCAGTTCCGCCCATTCTCCGCCCCATGGCTGACTAATTTTTTTTATTTATGCAGAGGCCG
AGGCCGCCTCTGCCTCTGAGCTATTCCAGAAGTAGTGAGGAGGCTTTTTTGGAGGCCTAGGCTTTTGCAA
AAAGCTCCCGGGAGCTTGTATATCCATTTTCGGATCTGATCAGCACGTGTTGACAATTAATCATCGGCAT
AGTATATCGGCATAGTATAATACGACAAGGTGAGGAACTAAACCATGGCCAAGTTGACCAGTGCCGTTCC
GGTGCTCACCGCGCGCGACGTCGCCGGAGCGGTCGAGTTCTGGACCGACCGGCTCGGGTTCTCCCGGGAC
TTCGTGGAGGACGACTTCGCCGGTGTGGTCCGGGACGACGTGACCCTGTTCATCAGCGCGGTCCAGGACC
AGGTGGTGCCGGACAACACCCTGGCCTGGGTGTGGGTGCGCGGCCTGGACGAGCTGTACGCCGAGTGGTC
GGAGGTCGTGTCCACGAACTTCCGGGACGCCTCCGGGCCGGCCATGACCGAGATCGGCGAGCAGCCGTGG
GGGCGGGAGTTCGCCCTGCGCGACCCGGCCGGCAACTGCGTGCACTTCGTGGCCGAGGAGCAGGACTGAC
ACGTGCTACGAGATTTCGATTCCACCGCCGCCTTCTATGAAAGGTTGGGCTTCGGAATCGTTTTCCGGGA
CGCCGGCTGGATGATCCTCCAGCGCGGGGATCTCATGCTGGAGTTCTTCGCCCACCCCAACTTGTTTATT
GCAGCTTATAATGGTTACAAATAAAGCAATAGCATCACAAATTTCACAAATAAAGCATTTTTTTCACTGC
ATTCTAGTTGTGGTTTGTCCAAACTCATCAATGTATCTTATCATGTCTGTATACCGTCGACCTCTAGCTA
GAGCTTGGCGTAATCATGGTCATAGCTGTTTCCTGTGTGAAATTGTTATCCGCTCACAATTCCACACAAC
ATACGAGCCGGAAGCATAAAGTGTAAAGCCTGGGGTGCCTAATGAGTGAGCTAACTCACATTAATTGCGT
TGCGCTCACTGCCCGCTTTCCAGTCGGGAAACCTGTCGTGCCAGCTGCATTAATGAATCGGCCAACGCGC
GGGGAGAGGCGGTTTGCGTATTGGGCGCTCTTCCGCTTCCTCGCTCACTGACTCGCTGCGCTCGGTCGTT
CGGCTGCGGCGAGCGGTATCAGCTCACTCAAAGGCGGTAATACGGTTATCCACAGAATCAGGGGATAACG
CAGGAAAGAACATGTGAGCAAAAGGCCAGCAAAAGGCCAGGAACCGTAAAAAGGCCGCGTTGCTGGCGTT
TTTCCATAGGCTCCGCCCCCCTGACGAGCATCACAAAAATCGACGCTCAAGTCAGAGGTGGCGAAACCCG
ACAGGACTATAAAGATACCAGGCGTTTCCCCCTGGAAGCTCCCTCGTGCGCTCTCCTGTTCCGACCCTGC
CGCTTACCGGATACCTGTCCGCCTTTCTCCCTTCGGGAAGCGTGGCGCTTTCTCATAGCTCACGCTGTAG
GTATCTCAGTTCGGTGTAGGTCGTTCGCTCCAAGCTGGGCTGTGTGCACGAACCCCCCGTTCAGCCCGAC
CGCTGCGCCTTATCCGGTAACTATCGTCTTGAGTCCAACCCGGTAAGACACGACTTATCGCCACTGGCAG
CAGCCACTGGTAACAGGATTAGCAGAGCGAGGTATGTAGGCGGTGCTACAGAGTTCTTGAAGTGGTGGCC
TAACTACGGCTACACTAGAAGAACAGTATTTGGTATCTGCGCTCTGCTGAAGCCAGTTACCTTCGGAAAA
AGAGTTGGTAGCTCTTGATCCGGCAAACAAACCACCGCTGGTAGCGGTGGTTTTTTTGTTTGCAAGCAGC
AGATTACGCGCAGAAAAAAAGGATCTCAAGAAGATCCTTTGATCTTTTCTACGGGGTCTGACGCTCAGTG
GAACGAAAACTCACGTTAAGGGATTTTGGTCATGAGATTATCAAAAAGGATCTTCACCTAGATCCTTTTA
AATTAAAAATGAAGTTTTAAATCAATCTAAAGTATATATGAGTAAACTTGGTCTGACAGTTACCAATGCT
TAATCAGTGAGGCACCTATCTCAGCGATCTGTCTATTTCGTTCATCCATAGTTGCCTGACTCCCCGTCGT
GTAGATAACTACGATACGGGAGGGCTTACCATCTGGCCCCAGTGCTGCAATGATACCGCGAGACCCACGC
TCACCGGCTCCAGATTTATCAGCAATAAACCAGCCAGCCGGAAGGGCCGAGCGCAGAAGTGGTCCTGCAA
CTTTATCCGCCTCCATCCAGTCTATTAATTGTTGCCGGGAAGCTAGAGTAAGTAGTTCGCCAGTTAATAG
TTTGCGCAACGTTGTTGCCATTGCTACAGGCATCGTGGTGTCACGCTCGTCGTTTGGTATGGCTTCATTC
AGCTCCGGTTCCCAACGATCAAGGCGAGTTACATGATCCCCCATGTTGTGCAAAAAAGCGGTTAGCTCCT
TCGGTCCTCCGATCGTTGTCAGAAGTAAGTTGGCCGCAGTGTTATCACTCATGGTTATGGCAGCACTGCA
TAATTCTCTTACTGTCATGCCATCCGTAAGATGCTTTTCTGTGACTGGTGAGTACTCAACCAAGTCATTC
TGAGAATAGTGTATGCGGCGACCGAGTTGCTCTTGCCCGGCGTCAATACGGGATAATACCGCGCCACATA
GCAGAACTTTAAAAGTGCTCATCATTGGAAAACGTTCTTCGGGGCGAAAACTCTCAAGGATCTTACCGCT
GTTGAGATCCAGTTCGATGTAACCCACTCGTGCACCCAACTGATCTTCAGCATCTTTTACTTTCACCAGC
GTTTCTGGGTGAGCAAAAACAGGAAGGCAAAATGCCGCAAAAAAGGGAATAAGGGCGACACGGAAATGTT
GAATACTCATACTCTTCCTTTTTCAATATTATTGAAGCATTTATCAGGGTTATTGTCTCATGAGCGGATA
CATATTTGAATGTATTTAGAAAAATAAACAAATAGGGGTTCCGCGCACATTTCCCCGAAAAGTGCCACCT
GACGTCGACGGATCGGGAGATCTCCCGATCCCCTATGGTGCACTCTCAGTACAATCTGCTCTGATGCCGC
ATAGTTAAGCCAGTATCTGCTCCCTGCTTGTGTGTTGGAGGTCGCTGAGTAGTGCGCGAGCAAAATTTAA
GCTACAACAAGGCAAGGCTTGACCGACAATTGCATGAAGAATCTGCTTAGGGTTAGGCGTTTTGCGCTGC
TTCGCGATGTACGGGCCAGATATACGCGTT
